>Addgene plasmid #178921 | BASIC_SEVA_29.10 | addgene full sequence | sequence record 353842 | Addgene NGS Result
GGCTCGGGTAAGAACTCGCACTTCGTGGAAACACTATTATCTGGTGGGTCTCTGTCCACTAGTCTTGGAC
TCCTGTTGATAGATCCAGTAATGACCTCAGAACTCCATCTGGATTTGTTCAGAACGCTCGGTTGCCGCCG
GGCGTTTTTTATTGGTGAGAATCCAGGGGTCCCCAATAATTACGATTTAAATTTGTGTCTCAAAATCTCT
GATGTTACATTGCACAAGATAAAAATATATCATCATGAACAATAAAACTGTCTGCTTACATAAACAGTAA
TACAAGGGGTGTTATGAGCCATATTCAGCGTGAAACGAGCTGTAGCCGTCCGCGTCTGAACAGCAACATG
GATGCGGATCTGTATGGCTATAAATGGGCGCGTGATAACGTGGGTCAGAGCGGCGCGACCATTTATCGTC
TGTATGGCAAACCGGATGCGCCGGAACTGTTTCTGAAACATGGCAAAGGCAGCGTGGCGAACGATGTGAC
CGATGAAATGGTGCGTCTGAACTGGCTGACCGAATTTATGCCGCTGCCGACCATTAAACATTTTATTCGC
ACCCCGGATGATGCGTGGCTGCTGACCACCGCGATTCCGGGCAAAACCGCGTTTCAGGTGCTGGAAGAAT
ATCCGGATAGCGGCGAAAACATTGTGGATGCGCTGGCCGTGTTTCTGCGTCGTCTGCATAGCATTCCGGT
GTGCAACTGCCCGTTTAACAGCGATCGTGTGTTTCGTCTGGCCCAGGCGCAGAGCCGTATGAACAACGGC
CTGGTGGATGCGAGCGATTTTGATGATGAACGTAACGGCTGGCCGGTGGAACAGGTGTGGAAAGAAATGC
ATAAACTGCTGCCGTTTAGCCCGGATAGCGTGGTGACCCACGGCGATTTTAGCCTGGATAACCTGATTTT
CGATGAAGGCAAACTGATTGGCTGCATTGATGTGGGCCGTGTGGGCATTGCGGATCGTTATCAGGATCTG
GCCATTCTGTGGAACTGCCTGGGCGAATTTAGCCCGAGCCTGCAAAAACGTCTGTTTCAGAAATATGGCA
TTGATAATCCGGATATGAACAAACTGCAATTTCATCTGATGCTGGATGAATTTTTCTAATAATTAATTGG
ACCGCGGTCGGCTCGGCCCACTTGTGTGTCTCGTACAATTCTGAGGTCCACACAGATAGTGTCCGGCCGG
CCCCGTAGAAAAGATCAAAGGATCTTCTTGAGATCCTTTTTTTCTGCGCGTAATCTGCTGCTTGCAAACA
AAAAAACCACCGCTACCAGCGGTGGTTTGTTTGCCGGATCAAGAGCTACCAACTCTTTTTCCGAAGGTAA
CTGGCTTCAGCAGAGCGCAGATACCAAATACTGTCCTTCTAGTGTAGCCGTAGTTAGGCCACCACTTCAA
GAACTCTGTAGCACCGCCTACATACCTCGCTCTGCTAATCCTGTTACCAGTGGCTGCTGCCAGTGGCGAT
AAGTCGTGTCTTACCGGGTTGGACTCAAGACGATAGTTACCGGATAAGGCGCAGCGGTCGGGCTGAACGG
GGGGTTCGTGCACACAGCCCAGCTTGGAGCGAACGACCTACACCGAACTGAGATACCTACAGCGTGAGCT
ATGAGAAAGCGCCACGCTTCCCGAAGGGAGAAAGGCGGACAGGTATCCGGTAAGCGGCAGGGTCGGAACA
GGAGAGCGCACGAGGGAGCTTCCAGGGGGAAACGCCTGGTATCTTTATAGTCCTGTCGGGTTTCGCCACC
TCTGACTTGAGCGTCGATTTTTGTGATGCTCGTCAGGGGGGCGGAGCCTATGGAAAAACGCCAGCAACGC
GGCCTTTTTACGGTTCCTGGCCTTTTGCTGGCCTTTTGCTCACATGTTCTTTCCTGCGTTATCCCCTGAT
TCTGTGGATAACCGTATTACCGCCTTTGAGTGAGCTGATACCGCTCGCCGCAGCCGAACGACCGAGCGCA
GCGAGTCAGTGAGCGAGGAAGCGGAAGAGCGCCTGATGCGGTATTTTCTCCTTACGCATCTGTGCGGTAT
TTCACACCGCATATGGTGCACTCTCAGTACAATCTGCTCTGATGCCGCATAGTTAAGCCAGTATACACTC
CGCTATCGCTACGTGACTGGGTCATGGCTGCGCCCCGACACCCGCCAACACCCGCTGACGCGCCCTGACG
GGCTTGTCTGCTCCCGGCATCCGCTTACAGACAAGCTGTGACCGTCTCCGGGAGCTGCATGTGTCAGAGG
TTTTCACCGTCATCACCGAAACGCGCGAGGCAGCTGCGGTAAAGCTCATCAGCGTGGTCGTGCAGCGATT
CACAGATGTCTGCCTGTTCATCCGCGTCCAGCTCGTTGAGTTTCTCCAGAAGCGTTAATGTCTGGCTTCT
GATAAAGCGGGCCATGTTAAGGGCGGTTTTTTCCTGTTTGGTCACTGATGCCTCCGTGTAAGGGGGATTT
CTGTTCATGGGGGTAATGATACCGATGAAACGAGAGAGGATGCTCACGATACGGGTTACTGATGATGAAC
ATGCCCGGTTACTGGAACGTTGTGAGGGTAAACAACTGGCGGTATGGATGCGGCGGGGGCGCGCCCAGCT
GTCTAGGGCGGCGGATTTGTCCTACTCAGGAGAGCGTTCACCGACAAACAACAGATAAAACGAAAGGCCC
AGTCTTTCGACTGAGCCTTTCGTTTTATTTGATGCCTTTAATTAAGGCTCGGGAGACCTATCGGTAATAA
CAGTCCAATCTGGTGTAACTTCGGAATCGTCCTTTACGGCTAGCTCAGTCCTAGGTATAGTGCTAGCTAC
TAGTGAAAGAGGAGAAATACTAGTATGGTTAGCAAAGGCGAGGCGGTTATCAAGGAGTTTATGCGTTTTA
AGGTTCACATGGAGGGTAGCATGAATGGTCACGAGTTCGAGATCGAGGGTGAAGGCGAGGGTCGTCCGTA
CGAAGGCACCCAGACCGCGAAGCTGAAAGTGACCAAGGGTGGCCCGCTGCCGTTCAGCTGGGACATCCTG
AGCCCGCAGTTCATGTATGGCAGCCGTGCGTTTACCAAACACCCGGCGGACATTCCGGATTACTATAAGC
AAAGCTTCCCGGAAGGTTTTAAATGGGAGCGTGTTATGAACTTCGAAGATGGTGGCGCGGTGACCGTTAC
CCAGGACACCAGCCTGGAGGATGGCACCCTGATTTACAAGGTGAAACTGCGTGGCACCAACTTTCCGCCG
GATGGTCCGGTTATGCAGAAGAAAACGATGGGTTGGGAAGCGAGCACCGAGCGTCTGTATCCGGAAGATG
GCGTGCTGAAGGGTGATATCAAAATGGCGCTGCGTCTGAAGGACGGTGGCCGTTACCTGGCGGATTTTAA
GACCACCTATAAAGCGAAGAAACCGGTGCAAATGCCGGGTGCGTACAACGTTGACCGTAAACTGGATATT
ACCAGCCACAACGAGGATTATACCGTGGTTGAGCAATATGAGCGTAGCGAGGGTCGCCACAGCACCGGCG
GCATGGACGAACTGTATAAGGGATCCTAATAA
Features (pLannotate 1.2.2; 9 found; start..end, strand, type, name):
     68..162     +  terminator     lambda t0 terminator: transcription terminator from phage lambda
    294..1106    +  CDS            aphA1: KKA1_ECOLX - Also known as nptI. Protein inferred from homology: Swiss-Prot protein existence level 3. Resistance to kanamycin and structurally-related aminoglycosides, including amikacin. From Escherichia coli.
   1218..1806    +  rep_origin     ori: high-copy-number ColE1/pMB1/pBR322/pUC origin of replication
   1992..2132    -  misc_feature   bom: basis of mobility region from pBR322
   2234..2425    -  CDS            rop: Rop protein, which maintains plasmids at low copy number; rop
   2466..2576    +  CDS            mbeC (fragment): MBEC_ECOLX - Experimental evidence at protein level: Swiss-Prot protein existence level 1. Required for efficient mobilization of ColE1 plasmid and is thus essential to promote the specific transfer of the plasmid during conjugation. Probably functions by inducing DNA bending, helping the MbeA relaxase to melt the DNA around the nic site and cleave the phosphodiester bond. Binds specifically double-stranded DNA (dsDNA) containing the ColE1 oriT but does not recognize the inverted repeat (IR). From Escherichia coli.
   2605..2691    -  terminator     rrnB T1 terminator: Escherichia coli rrnB; transcription terminator T1 from the E. coli rrnB gene
   2769..2797    +  promoter       J23119 promoter (fragment): bacterial promoter (Registry of Standard Biological Parts BBa J23119)
   2825..3520    +  CDS            mScarlet: mScarlet is a basic (constitutively fluorescent) red fluorescent protein published in 2016, derived from synthetic construct. It has moderate acid sensitivity.
