[The description below was written by a language model from this plasmid's Addgene catalogue record and pLannotate feature annotations shown in this document.]
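Description:
BASIC_SEVA_29.10 is a bacterial synthetic-biology backbone from a SEVA-style vector collection adapted for BASIC DNA assembly, serving as the destination vector into which assembled parts are placed. The full sequenced record is 3,532 nt, matching the stated 2,654 bp backbone plus an 878 bp insert. It is propagated in E. coli under kanamycin selection, conferred by the aphA1 (nptI) aminoglycoside phosphotransferase gene. Replication relies on a ColE1/pMB1-family origin accompanied by the rop gene, whose product restrains copy number. This is consistent with the catalogue listing of the plasmid as low copy, even though the origin annotation alone carries a generic high-copy label. A pBR322-type bom (basis of mobility) region and a fragment of mbeC also lie next to the origin. They are remnants of the ColE1 mobilisation region, and the record does not say whether they are intended to be functional.

The payload is a synthetic mScarlet counter-selection cassette, in which a constitutive bacterial promoter annotated as a J23119 fragment drives the red fluorescent protein mScarlet. The lambda t0 and rrnB T1 terminators flank the cargo position, insulating it from transcription originating in the backbone modules. In a dropout design of this kind, the fluorescent cassette is displaced when an assembly is successfully inserted, so colonies carrying unmodified vector are red while correct assemblies are not, which gives a simple visual screen. The BASIC linker or prefix/suffix sequences that mediate assembly are not annotated in the feature table, so their exact positions cannot be stated from this record.
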