Addgene plasmid #178921: BASIC_SEVA_29.10
Purpose: BASIC DNA assembly vector
Depositing lab: Paul Freemont. Depositing organization: Imperial College London. Publication: basicsynbio and the BASIC SEVA collection: software and vectors for an established DNA assembly method. Haines MC, Carling B, Marshall J, Shenshin VA, Baldwin GS, Freemont P, Storch M. Synth Biol (Oxf). 2022 Oct 11;7(1):ysac023. doi: 10.1093/synbio/ysac023. eCollection 2022. PubMed 36381610.
Backbone
  Vector backbone: BASIC_SEVA_29.10
  Backbone size w/o insert (bp): 2654
  Vector type: Synthetic Biology
Growth in bacteria
  Bacterial resistance: Kanamycin, 50 μg/mL
  Growth temperature: 37°C
  Growth strain: DH5alpha
  Copy number: Low Copy
Gene/Insert
  Gene/Insert name: mScarlet counter-selection cassette
  Species: Synthetic
  Insert size (bp): 878
  Cloning method: Unknown
  Sequencing primers: 5′ ggcggcggatttgtcctac; 3′ ggtgagaatccaggggtcc
Depositor comments: Cloning method: BASIC DNA assembly . Please visit https://www.biorxiv.org/content/10.1101/2022.01.06.446575v2 for bioRxiv preprint.
How to cite: BASIC_SEVA_29.10 was a gift from Paul Freemont (Addgene plasmid # 178921 ; http://n2t.net/addgene:178921 ; RRID:Addgene_178921)
